>Addgene plasmid #123599 | pcDNA6-N-3XFLAG-Ubxd8 | depositor full sequence | sequence record 238728 | pcDNA6-N-3XFLAG-Ubxd8 sequence 6417 bps
GACGGATCGGGAGATCTCCCGATCCCCTATGGTGCACTCTCAGTACAATCTGCTCTGATGCCGCATAGTT
AAGCCAGTATCTGCTCCCTGCTTGTGTGTTGGAGGTCGCTGAGTAGTGCGCGAGCAAAATTTAAGCTACA
ACAAGGCAAGGCTTGACCGACAATTGCATGAAGAATCTGCTTAGGGTTAGGCGTTTTGCGCTGCTTCGCG
ATGTACGGGCCAGATATACGCGTTGACATTGATTATTGACTAGTTATTAATAGTAATCAATTACGGGGTC
ATTAGTTCATAGCCCATATATGGAGTTCCGCGTTACATAACTTACGGTAAATGGCCCGCCTGGCTGACCG
CCCAACGACCCCCGCCCATTGACGTCAATAATGACGTATGTTCCCATAGTAACGCCAATAGGGACTTTCC
ATTGACGTCAATGGGTGGAGTATTTACGGTAAACTGCCCACTTGGCAGTACATCAAGTGTATCATATGCC
AAGTACGCCCCCTATTGACGTCAATGACGGTAAATGGCCCGCCTGGCATTATGCCCAGTACATGACCTTA
TGGGACTTTCCTACTTGGCAGTACATCTACGTATTAGTCATCGCTATTACCATGGTGATGCGGTTTTGGC
AGTACATCAATGGGCGTGGATAGCGGTTTGACTCACGGGGATTTCCAAGTCTCCACCCCATTGACGTCAA
TGGGAGTTTGTTTTGGCACCAAAATCAACGGGACTTTCCAAAATGTCGTAACAACTCCGCCCCATTGACG
CAAATGGGCGGTAGGCGTGTACGGTGGGAGGTCTATATAAGCAGAGCTCTCTGGCTAACTAGAGAACCCA
CTGCTTACTGGCTTATCGAAATTAATACGACTCACTATAGGGAGACCCAAGCTGGCTAGTTAGAGCTCCT
TAAGGTTAACGCCACCATGGACTACAAAGACGATGACGACAAGTCTAGAGAATTCGGATCCATGGCGGCG
CCTGAGGAGCAGGATCTAACTCAGGAGCAGACCGAGAAGCTGCTGCAGTTTCAGGATCTGACTGGCATAG
AGTCCATGGAGCAGTGTCGCCTTGCTTTGGAGCAGCATAACTGGAACATGGAGGCTGCTGTCCAGGACAG
ACTGAATGAGCAGGAAGGTGTACCAAGTGTTTTCAATCCACCGCCAGCTCGGCCCCTACAGGTTAATACA
GCTGACCACAGGATCTACAGCTATGTTGTCTCAAGACCACAACCAAGGGGCCTGCTTGGATGGGGTTATT
ACTTGATAATGCTTCCATTCCGGTTTACCTATTACACGATACTTGATATATTTAGGTTTGCTCTTCGTTT
TATACGGCCTGACCCTCGCAGCCGGGTCACTGACCCTGTTGGGGACATTGTTTCATTTATGCACTCTTTT
GAAGAGAAATATGGGAGGGCACACCCTGTCTTCTACCAGGGAACGTACAGCCAGGCACTTAACGATGCCA
AGCGGGAACTTCGATTTCTTTTGGTTTATCTTCATGGAGATGACCACCAGGACTCTGATGAGTTCTGCCG
CAATGCTCTCTGCGCACCTGAGGTCATCTCACTGATAAACAGCAGGATGCTTTTCTGGGCTTGTTCTACA
AACAAGCCTGAGGGGTACAGGGTGTCCCAGGCCTTACGGGAGAACACCTATCCATTCCTAGCTATGATTA
TGTTGAAGGATCGGCGAATGACTGTGGTTGGAAGGCTAGAAGGCCTCATTCAACCTGATGACCTCATCAA
CCAGCTGACATTCATCATGGATGCAAACCAGACTTACCTGGTGTCAGAACGTCTAGAAAGGGAAGAAAGG
AACCAAACCCAGGTGCTGAGACAACAGCAGGATGAAGCCTACCTGGCTTCTCTCAGGGCAGATCAGGAGA
AAGAGAGGAAGAAGAGGGAGGAGAAAGAGCGGAAACGCCGGAAGGAGGAGGAGGTGCAGCAACAGAAGCT
GGCGGAGGAGCGAAGACGACAGAACTTGCAGGAGGAAAAGGAGAGGAAGCTGGAATGCCTGCCCCCTGAG
CCCTCCCCTGATGATCCTGAAAGTGTCAAGATCATTTTCAAGTTACCCAATGATTCCAGAGTAGAGAGAC
GATTCCACTTCTCACAGTCTCTAACAGTCATCCATGACTTCTTATTCTCCTTGAAGGAAAGCCCTGAAAA
GTTTCAGATTGAAGCCAATTTTCCAAGACGGGTACTTCCCTGTGTTCCTTCAGAGGAATGGCCCAACCCC
CCAACACTGCAGGAGGCGGGACTCAGCCACACAGAAGTTCTCTTTGTCCAGGACCTGACAGACGAATAAC
TCGAGCCATGGAAGCTTGATATCTAACTGACTGAACCGGTGGTACCTAAACCCGCTGATCAGCCTCGACT
GTGCCTTCTAGTTGCCAGCCATCTGTTGTTTGCCCCTCCCCCGTGCCTTCCTTGACCCTGGAAGGTGCCA
CTCCCACTGTCCTTTCCTAATAAAATGAGGAAATTGCATCGCATTGTCTGAGTAGGTGTCATTCTATTCT
GGGGGGTGGGGTGGGGCAGGACAGCAAGGGGGAGGATTGGGAAGACAATAGCAGGCATGCTGGGGATGCG
GTGGGCTCTATGGCTTCTGAGGCGGAAAGAACCAGCTGGGGCTCTAGGGGGTATCCCC
[124 nt withheld, positions 2649-2772]
C
[91 nt withheld, positions 2774-2864]
A
[49 nt withheld, positions 2866-2914]
CCTTTGACGTTGGAGTCCACGTTCTTT
[37 nt withheld, positions 2942-2978]
ACCCTATCTCGGTCTATTCTTTTGATTTATAAGGGATTTTGCCGATTTCGGCCTATTGGTTAAAAAATGA
GCTGATTTAACAAAAATTTAACGCGAATTAATTCTGTGGAATGTGTGTCAGTTAGGGTGTGGAAAGTCCC
CAGGCTCCCCAGCAGGCAGAAGTATGCAAAGCATGCATCTCAATTAGTCAGCAACCAGGTGTGGAAAGTC
CCCAGGCTCCCCAGCAGGCAGAAGTATGCAAAGCATGCATCTCAATTAGTCAGCAACCATAGTCCCGCCC
CTAACTCCGCCCATCCCGCCCCTAACTCCGCCCAGTTCCGCCCATTCTCCGCCCCATGGCTGACTAATTT
TTTTTATTTATGCAGAGGCCGAGGCCGCCTCTGCCTCTGAGCTATTCCAGAAGTAGTGAGGAGGCTTTTT
TGGAGGCCTAGGCTTTTGCAAAAAGCTCCCGGGAGCTTGTATATCCATTTTCGGATCTGATCAGCACGTG
TTGACAATTAATCATCGGCATAGTATATCGGCATAGTATAATACGACAAGGTGAGGAACTAAACCATGGC
CAAGCCTTTGTCTCAAGAAGAATCCACCCTCATTGAAAGAGCAACGGCTACAATCAACAGCATCCCCATC
TCTGAAGACTACAGCGTCGCCAGCGCAGCTCTCTCTAGCGACGGCCGCATCTTCACTGGTGTCAATGTAT
ATCATTTTACTGGGGGACCTTGTGCAGAACTCGTGGTGCTGGGCACTGCTGCTGCTGCGGCAGCTGGCAA
CCTGACTTGTATCGTCGCGATCGGAAATGAGAACAGGGGCATCTTGAGCCCCTGCGGACGGTGCCGACAG
GTGCTTCTCGATCTGCATCCTGGGATCAAAGCCATAGTGAAGGACAGTGATGGACAGCCGACGGCAGTTG
GGATTCGTGAATTGCTGCCCTCTGGTTATGTGTGGGAGGGCTAAGCACTTCGTGGCCGAGGAGCAGGACT
GACACGTGCTACGAGATTTCGATTCCACCGCCGCCTTCTATGAAAGGTTGGGCTTCGGAATCGTTTTCCG
GGACGCCGGCTGGATGATCCTCCAGCGCGGGGATCTCATGCTGGAGTTCTTCGCCCACCCCAACTTGTTT
ATTGCAGCTTATAATGGTTACAAATAAAGCAATAGCATCACAAATTTCACAAATAAAGCATTTTTTTCAC
TGCATTCTAGTTGTGGTTTGTCCAAACTCATCAATGTATCTTATCATGTCTGTATACCGTCGACCTCTAG
CTAGAGCTTGGCGTAATCATGGTCATAGCTGTTTCCTGTGTGAAATTGTTATCCGCTCACAATTCCACAC
AACATACGAGCCGGAAGCATAAAGTGTAAAGCCTGGGGTGCCTAATGAGTGAGCTAACTCACATTAATTG
CGTTGCGCTCACTGCCCGCTTTCCAGTCGGGAAACCTGTCGTGCCAGCTGCATTAATGAATCGGCCAACG
CGCGGGGAGAGGCGGTTTGCGTATTGGGCGCTCTTCCGCTTCCTCGCTCACTGACTCGCTGCGCTCGGTC
GTTCGGCTGCGGCGAGCGGTATCAGCTCACTCAAAGGCGGTAATACGGTTATCCACAGAATCAGGGGATA
ACGCAGGAAAGAACATGTGAGCAAAAGGCCAGCAAAAGGCCAGGAACCGTAAAAAGGCCGCGTTGCTGGC
GTTTTTCCATAGGCTCCGCCCCCCTGACGAGCATCACAAAAATCGACGCTCAAGTCAGAGGTGGCGAAAC
CCGACAGGACTATAAAGATACCAGGCGTTTCCCCCTGGAAGCTCCCTCGTGCGCTCTCCTGTTCCGACCC
TGCCGCTTACCGGATACCTGTCCGCCTTTCTCCCTTCGGGAAGCGTGGCGCTTTCTCATAGCTCACGCTG
TAGGTATCTCAGTTCGGTGTAGGTCGTTCGCTCCAAGCTGGGCTGTGTGCACGAACCCCCCGTTCAGCCC
GACCGCTGCGCCTTATCCGGTAACTATCGTCTTGAGTCCAACCCGGTAAGACACGACTTATCGCCACTGG
CAGCAGCCACTGGTAACAGGATTAGCAGAGCGAGGTATGTAGGCGGTGCTACAGAGTTCTTGAAGTGGTG
GCCTAACTACGGCTACACTAGAAGAACAGTATTTGGTATCTGCGCTCTGCTGAAGCCAGTTACCTTCGGA
AAAAGAGTTGGTAGCTCTTGATCCGGCAAACAAACCACCGCTGGTAGCGGTGGTTTTTTTGTTTGCAAGC
AGCAGATTACGCGCAGAAAAAAAGGATCTCAAGAAGATCCTTTGATCTTTTCTACGGGGTCTGACGCTCA
GTGGAACGAAAACTCACGTTAAGGGATTTTGGTCATGAGATTATCAAAAAGGATCTTCACCTAGATCCTT
TTAAATTAAAAATGAAGTTTTAAATCAATCTAAAGTATATATGAGTAAACTTGGTCTGACAGTTACCAAT
GCTTAATCAGTGAGGCACCTATCTCAGCGATCTGTCTATTTCGTTCATCCATAGTTGCCTGACTCCCCGT
CGTGTAGATAACTACGATACGGGAGGGCTTACCATCTGGCCCCAGTGCTGCAATGATACCGCGAGACCCA
CGCTCACCGGCTCCAGATTTATCAGCAATAAACCAGCCAGCCGGAAGGGCCGAGCGCAGAAGTGGTCCTG
CAACTTTATCCGCCTCCATCCAGTCTATTAATTGTTGCCGGGAAGCTAGAGTAAGTAGTTCGCCAGTTAA
TAGTTTGCGCAACGTTGTTGCCATTGCTACAGGCATCGTGGTGTCACGCTCGTCGTTTGGTATGGCTTCA
TTCAGCTCCGGTTCCCAACGATCAAGGCGAGTTACATGATCCCCCATGTTGTGCAAAAAAGCGGTTAGCT
CCTTCGGTCCTCCGATCGTTGTCAGAAGTAAGTTGGCCGCAGTGTTATCACTCATGGTTATGGCAGCACT
GCATAATTCTCTTACTGTCATGCCATCCGTAAGATGCTTTTCTGTGACTGGTGAGTACTCAACCAAGTCA
TTCTGAGAATAGTGTATGCGGCGACCGAGTTGCTCTTGCCCGGCGTCAATACGGGATAATACCGCGCCAC
ATAGCAGAACTTTAAAAGTGCTCATCATTGGAAAACGTTCTTCGGGGCGAAAACTCTCAAGGATCTTACC
GCTGTTGAGATCCAGTTCGATGTAACCCACTCGTGCACCCAACTGATCTTCAGCATCTTTTACTTTCACC
AGCGTTTCTGGGTGAGCAAAAACAGGAAGGCAAAATGCCGCAAAAAAGGGAATAAGGGCGACACGGAAAT
GTTGAATACTCATACTCTTCCTTTTTCAATATTATTGAAGCATTTATCAGGGTTATTGTCTCATGAGCGG
ATACATATTTGAATGTATTTAGAAAAATAAACAAATAGGGGTTCCGCGCACATTTCCCCGAAAAGTGCCA
CCTGACGTC
Features (pLannotate 1.2.2; 23 found; start..end, strand, type, name):
     28..80      -  misc_feature   bom (fragment): basis of mobility region from pBR322
    235..614     +  enhancer       CMV enhancer: human cytomegalovirus immediate early enhancer
    615..818     +  promoter       CMV promoter: human cytomegalovirus (CMV) immediate early promoter
    814..847     +  LTR            5' LTR (truncated) (fragment): truncated 5' long terminal repeat (LTR) from HIV-1
    863..881     +  promoter       T7 promoter: promoter for bacteriophage T7 RNA polymerase
    929..949     +  CDS            3xFLAG (fragment): three tandem FLAG® epitope tags
    972..2306    +  CDS            Faf2: FAF2_MOUSE - Also known as Kiaa0887, Ubxd8. Experimental evidence at protein level: Swiss-Prot protein existence level 1. Plays an important role in endoplasmic reticulum-associated degradation (ERAD) that mediates ubiquitin-dependent degradation of misfolded endoplasmic reticulum proteins. By controlling the steady- state expression of the IGF1R receptor, indirectly regulates the insulin-like growth factor receptor signaling pathway. Involved in inhibition of lipid droplet degradation by binding to phospholipase PNPL2 and inhibiting its activity by promoting dissociation of PNPL2 from its end
   2379..2603    +  polyA_signal   bGH poly(A) signal: bovine growth hormone polyadenylation signal
   2607..2628    +  promoter       SV40 promoter (fragment): SV40 enhancer and early promoter
   2649..3077    +  rep_origin     f1 ori (sequence partly withheld): f1 bacteriophage origin of replication; arrow indicates direction of (+) strand synthesis
   3091..3420    +  promoter       SV40 promoter: SV40 enhancer and early promoter
   3468..3515    +  promoter       EM7 promoter: synthetic bacterial promoter&nbsp
   3534..3932    +  CDS            BSD: blasticidin S deaminase; Aspergillus terreus BSD; confers resistance to blasticidin
   3933..3960    +  CDS            BleoR (fragment): antibiotic-binding protein; Sh ble from Streptoalloteichus hindustanus; confers resistance to bleomycin, phleomycin, and Zeocin™
   3970..4095    +  CDS            ble (fragment): BLE_KLEPN - Experimental evidence at protein level: Swiss-Prot protein existence level 1. Binding protein with a strong affinity to the bleomycin family of antibiotics. Binds to CL990; an antimitotic-antibiotic compound. From Klebsiella pneumoniae.
   4090..4211    +  polyA_signal   SV40 poly(A) signal: SV40 polyadenylation signal
   4284..4300    -  protein_bind   lac operator: The lac repressor binds to the lac operator to inhibit transcription in E. coli. This inhibition can be relieved by adding lactose or isopropyl-β-D-thiogalactopyranoside (IPTG). lac repressor encoded by lacI
   4308..4338    -  promoter       lac promoter: promoter for the E. coli lac operon
   4353..4374    -  protein_bind   CAP binding site: CAP binding activates transcription in the presence of cAMP. E. coli catabolite activator protein
   4387..4479    -  CDS            lacI (fragment): lac repressor; lacI; The lac repressor binds to the lac operator to inhibit transcription in E. coli. This inhibition can be relieved by adding lactose or isopropyl-β-D-thiogalactopyranoside (IPTG).
   4662..5250    -  rep_origin     ori: high-copy-number ColE1/pMB1/pBR322/pUC origin of replication
   5421..6281    -  CDS            AmpR: β-lactamase; bla; confers resistance to ampicillin, carbenicillin, and related antibiotics
   6282..6386    -  promoter       AmpR promoter: bla
