>Addgene plasmid #123599 | pcDNA6-N-3XFLAG-Ubxd8 | addgene full sequence | sequence record 244131 | Addgene NGS Result
GACATTGATTATTGACTAGTTATTAATAGTAATCAATTACGGGGTCATTAGTTCATAGCCCATATATGGA
GTTCCGCGTTACATAACTTACGGTAAATGGCCCGCCTGGCTGACCGCCCAACGACCCCCGCCCATTGACG
TCAATAATGACGTATGTTCCCATAGTAACGCCAATAGGGACTTTCCATTGACGTCAATGGGTGGAGTATT
TACGGTAAACTGCCCACTTGGCAGTACATCAAGTGTATCATATGCCAAGTACGCCCCCTATTGACGTCAA
TGACGGTAAATGGCCCGCCTGGCATTATGCCCAGTACATGACCTTATGGGACTTTCCTACTTGGCAGTAC
ATCTACGTATTAGTCATCGCTATTACCATGGTGATGCGGTTTTGGCAGTACATCAATGGGCGTGGATAGC
GGTTTGACTCACGGGGATTTCCAAGTCTCCACCCCATTGACGTCAATGGGAGTTTGTTTTGGCACCAAAA
TCAACGGGACTTTCCAAAATGTCGTAACAACTCCGCCCCATTGACGCAAATGGGCGGTAGGCGTGTACGG
TGGGAGGTCTATATAAGCAGAGCTCTCTGGCTAACTAGAGAACCCACTGCTTACTGGCTTATCGAAATTA
ATACGACTCACTATAGGGAGACCCAAGCTGGCTAGTTAGAGCTCCTTAAGGTTAACGCCACCATGGACTA
CAAAGACGATGACGACAAGTCTAGAGAATTCGGATCCATGGCGGCGCCTGAGGAGCAGGATCTAACTCAG
GAGCAGACCGAGAAGCTGCTGCAGTTTCAGGATCTGACTGGCATAGAGTCCATGGAGCAGTGTCGCCTTG
CTTTGGAGCAGCATAACTGGAACATGGAGGCTGCTGTCCAGGACAGACTGAATGAGCAGGAAGGTGTACC
AAGTGTTTTCAATCCACCGCCAGCTCGGCCCCTACAGGTTAATACAGCTGACCACAGGATCTACAGCTAT
GTTGTCTCAAGACCACAACCAAGGGGCCTGCTTGGATGGGGTTATTACTTGATAATGCTTCCATTCCGGT
TTACCTATTACACGATACTTGATATATTTAGGTTTGCTCTTCGTTTTATACGGCCTGACCCTCGCAGCCG
GGTCACTGACCCTGTTGGGGACATTGTTTCATTTATGCACTCTTTTGAAGAGAAATATGGGAGGGCACAC
CCTGTCTTCTACCAGGGAACGTACAGCCAGGCACTTAACGATGCCAAGCGGGAACTTCGATTTCTTTTGG
TTTATCTTCATGGAGATGACCACCAGGACTCTGATGAGTTCTGCCGCAATGCTCTCTGCGCACCTGAGGT
CATCTCACTGATAAACAGCAGGATGCTTTTCTGGGCTTGTTCTACAAACAAGCCTGAGGGGTACAGGGTG
TCCCAGGCCTTACGGGAGAACACCTATCCATTCCTAGCTATGATTATGTTGAAGGATCGGCGAATGACTG
TGGTTGGAAGGCTAGAAGGCCTCATTCAACCTGATGACCTCATCAACCAGCTGACATTCATCATGGATGC
AAACCAGACTTACCTGGTGTCAGAACGTCTAGAAAGGGAAGAAAGGAACCAAACCCAGGTGCTGAGACAA
CAGCAGGATGAAGCCTACCTGGCTTCTCTCAGGGCAGATCAGGAGAAAGAGAGGAAGAAGAGGGAGGAGA
AAGAGCGGAAACGCCGGAAGGAGGAGGAGGTGCAGCAACAGAAGCTGGCGGAGGAGCGAAGACGACAGAA
CTTGCAGGAGGAAAAGGAGAGGAAGCTGGAATGCCTGCCCCCTGAGCCCTCCCCTGATGATCCTGAAAGT
GTCAAGATCATTTTCAAGTTACCCAATGATTCCAGAGTAGAGAGACGATTCCACTTCTCACAGTCTCTAA
CAGTCATCCATGACTTCTTATTCTCCTTGAAGGAAAGCCCTGAAAAGTTTCAGATTGAAGCCAATTTTCC
AAGACGGGTACTTCCCTGTGTTCCTTCAGAGGAATGGCCCAACCCCCCAACACTGCAGGAGGCGGGACTC
AGCCACACAGAAGTTCTCTTTGTCCAGGACCTGACAGACGAATGACTCGAGCCATGGAAGCTTGATATCT
AACTGACTGAACCGGTGGTACCAAACCCGCTGATCAGCCTCGACTGTGCCTTCTAGTTGCCAGCCATCTG
TTGTTTGCCCCTCCCCCGTGCCTTCCTTGACCCTGGAAGGTGCCACTCCCACTGTCCTTTCCTAATAAAA
TGAGGAAATTGCATCGCATTGTCTGAGTAGGTGTCATTCTATTCTGGGGGGTGGGGTGGGGCAGGACAGC
AAGGGGGAGGATTGGGAAGACAATAGCAGGCATGCTGGGGATGCGGTGGGCTCTATGGCTTCTGAGGCGG
AAAGAACCAGCTGGGGCTCTAGGGGGTATCCCC
[124 nt withheld, positions 2414-2537]
C
[91 nt withheld, positions 2539-2629]
A
[49 nt withheld, positions 2631-2679]
CCTTTGACGTTGGAGTCCACGTTCTTT
[37 nt withheld, positions 2707-2743]
ACCCTATCTCGGTCTATTCTTTTGATTTATAAGGGATTTTGCCGATTTCGGCCTATTGGTTAAAAAATGA
GCTGATTTAACAAAAATTTAACGCGAATTAATTCTGTGGAATGTGTGTCAGTTAGGGTGTGGAAAGTCCC
CAGGCTCCCCAGCAGGCAGAAGTATGCAAAGCATGCATCTCAATTAGTCAGCAACCAGGTGTGGAAAGTC
CCCAGGCTCCCCAGCAGGCAGAAGTATGCAAAGCATGCATCTCAATTAGTCAGCAACCATAGTCCCGCCC
CTAACTCCGCCCATCCCGCCCCTAACTCCGCCCAGTTCCGCCCATTCTCCGCCCCATGGCTGACTAATTT
TTTTTATTTATGCAGAGGCCGAGGCCGCCTCTGCCTCTGAGCTATTCCAGAAGTAGTGAGGAGGCTTTTT
TGGAGGCCTAGGCTTTTGCAAAAAGCTCCCGGGAGCTTGTATATCCATTTTCGGATCTGATCAGCACGTG
TTGACAATTAATCATCGGCATAGTATATCGGCATAGTATAATACGACAAGGTGAGGAACTAAACCATGGC
CAAGCCTTTGTCTCAAGAAGAATCCACCCTCATTGAAAGAGCAACGGCTACAATCAACAGCATCCCCATC
TCTGAAGACTACAGCGTCGCCAGCGCAGCTCTCTCTAGCGACGGCCGCATCTTCACTGGTGTCAATGTAT
ATCATTTTACTGGGGGACCTTGTGCAGAACTCGTGGTGCTGGGCACTGCTGCTGCTGCGGCAGCTGGCAA
CCTGACTTGTATCGTCGCGATCGGAAATGAGAACAGGGGCATCTTGAGCCCCTGCGGACGGTGCCGACAG
GTGCTTCTCGATCTGCATCCTGGGATCAAAGCCATAGTGAAGGACAGTGATGGACAGCCGACGGCAGTTG
GGATTCGTGAATTGCTGCCCTCTGGTTATGTGTGGGAGGGCTAAGCACTTCGTGGCCGAGGAGCAGGACT
GACACGTGCTACGAGATTTCGATTCCACCGCCGCCTTCTATGAAAGGTTGGGCTTCGGAATCGTTTTCCG
GGACGCCGGCTGGATGATCCTCCAGCGCGGGGATCTCATGCTGGAGTTCTTCGCCCACCCCAACTTGTTT
ATTGCAGCTTATAATGGTTACAAATAAAGCAATAGCATCACAAATTTCACAAATAAAGCATTTTTTTCAC
TGCATTCTAGTTGTGGTTTGTCCAAACTCATCAATGTATCTTATCATGTCTGTATACCGTCGACCTCTAG
CTAGAGCTTGGCGTAATCATGGTCATAGCTGTTTCCTGTGTGAAATTGTTATCCGCTCACAATTCCACAC
AACATACGAGCCGGAAGCATAAAGTGTAAAGCCTGGGGTGCCTAATGAGTGAGCTAACTCACATTAATTG
CGTTGCGCTCACTGCCCGCTTTCCAGTCGGGAAACCTGTCGTGCCAGCTGCATTAATGAATCGGCCAACG
CGCGGGGAGAGGCGGTTTGCGTATTGGGCGCTCTTCCGCTTCCTCGCTCACTGACTCGCTGCGCTCGGTC
GTTCGGCTGCGGCGAGCGGTATCAGCTCACTCAAAGGCGGTAATACGGTTATCCACAGAATCAGGGGATA
ACGCAGGAAAGAACATGTGAGCAAAAGGCCAGCAAAAGGCCAGGAACCGTAAAAAGGCCGCGTTGCTGGC
GTTTTTCCATAGGCTCCGCCCCCCTGACGAGCATCACAAAAATCGACGCTCAAGTCAGAGGTGGCGAAAC
CCGACAGGACTATAAAGATACCAGGCGTTTCCCCCTGGAAGCTCCCTCGTGCGCTCTCCTGTTCCGACCC
TGCCGCTTACCGGATACCTGTCCGCCTTTCTCCCTTCGGGAAGCGTGGCGCTTTCTCATAGCTCACGCTG
TAGGTATCTCAGTTCGGTGTAGGTCGTTCGCTCCAAGCTGGGCTGTGTGCACGAACCCCCCGTTCAGCCC
GACCGCTGCGCCTTATCCGGTAACTATCGTCTTGAGTCCAACCCGGTAAGACACGACTTATCGCCACTGG
CAGCAGCCACTGGTAACAGGATTAGCAGAGCGAGGTATGTAGGCGGTGCTACAGAGTTCTTGAAGTGGTG
GCCTAACTACGGCTACACTAGAAGAACAGTATTTGGTATCTGCGCTCTGCTGAAGCCAGTTACCTTCGGA
AAAAGAGTTGGTAGCTCTTGATCCGGCAAACAAACCACCGCTGGTAGCGGTGGTTTTTTTGTTTGCAAGC
AGCAGATTACGCGCAGAAAAAAAGGATCTCAAGAAGATCCTTTGATCTTTTCTACGGGGTCTGACGCTCA
GTGGAACGAAAACTCACGTTAAGGGATTTTGGTCATGAGATTATCAAAAAGGATCTTCACCTAGATCCTT
TTAAATTAAAAATGAAGTTTTAAATCAATCTAAAGTATATATGAGTAAACTTGGTCTGACAGTTACCAAT
GCTTAATCAGTGAGGCACCTATCTCAGCGATCTGTCTATTTCGTTCATCCATAGTTGCCTGACTCCCCGT
CGTGTAGATAACTACGATACGGGAGGGCTTACCATCTGGCCCCAGTGCTGCAATGATACCGCGAGACCCA
CGCTCACCGGCTCCAGATTTATCAGCAATAAACCAGCCAGCCGGAAGGGCCGAGCGCAGAAGTGGTCCTG
CAACTTTATCCGCCTCCATCCAGTCTATTAATTGTTGCCGGGAAGCTAGAGTAAGTAGTTCGCCAGTTAA
TAGTTTGCGCAACGTTGTTGCCATTGCTACAGGCATCGTGGTGTCACGCTCGTCGTTTGGTATGGCTTCA
TTCAGCTCCGGTTCCCAACGATCAAGGCGAGTTACATGATCCCCCATGTTGTGCAAAAAAGCGGTTAGCT
CCTTCGGTCCTCCGATCGTTGTCAGAAGTAAGTTGGCCGCAGTGTTATCACTCATGGTTATGGCAGCACT
GCATAATTCTCTTACTGTCATGCCATCCGTAAGATGCTTTTCTGTGACTGGTGAGTACTCAACCAAGTCA
TTCTGAGAATAGTGTATGCGGCGACCGAGTTGCTCTTGCCCGGCGTCAATACGGGATAATACCGCGCCAC
ATAGCAGAACTTTAAAAGTGCTCATCATTGGAAAACGTTCTTCGGGGCGAAAACTCTCAAGGATCTTACC
GCTGTTGAGATCCAGTTCGATGTAACCCACTCGTGCACCCAACTGATCTTCAGCATCTTTTACTTTCACC
AGCGTTTCTGGGTGAGCAAAAACAGGAAGGCAAAATGCCGCAAAAAAGGGAATAAGGGCGACACGGAAAT
GTTGAATACTCATACTCTTCCTTTTTCAATATTATTGAAGCATTTATCAGGGTTATTGTCTCATGAGCGG
ATACATATTTGAATGTATTTAGAAAAATAAACAAATAGGGGTTCCGCGCACATTTCCCCGAAAAGTGCCA
CCTGACGTCGACGGATCGGGAGATCTCCCGATCCCCTATGGTGCACTCTCAGTACAATCTGCTCTGATGC
CGCATAGTTAAGCCAGTATCTGCTCCCTGCTTGTGTGTTGGAGGTCGCTGAGTAGTGCGCGAGCAAAATT
TAAGCTACAACAAGGCAAGGCTTGACCGACAATTGCATGAAGAATCTGCTTAGGGTTAGGCGTTTTGCGC
TGCTTCGCGATGTACGGGCCAGATATACGCGTT
Features (pLannotate 1.2.2; 23 found; start..end, strand, type, name):
      1..380     +  enhancer       CMV enhancer: human cytomegalovirus immediate early enhancer
    381..584     +  promoter       CMV promoter: human cytomegalovirus (CMV) immediate early promoter
    580..613     +  LTR            5' LTR (truncated) (fragment): truncated 5' long terminal repeat (LTR) from HIV-1
    629..647     +  promoter       T7 promoter: promoter for bacteriophage T7 RNA polymerase
    695..715     +  CDS            3xFLAG (fragment): three tandem FLAG® epitope tags
    738..2072    +  CDS            Faf2: FAF2_MOUSE - Also known as Kiaa0887, Ubxd8. Experimental evidence at protein level: Swiss-Prot protein existence level 1. Plays an important role in endoplasmic reticulum-associated degradation (ERAD) that mediates ubiquitin-dependent degradation of misfolded endoplasmic reticulum proteins. By controlling the steady- state expression of the IGF1R receptor, indirectly regulates the insulin-like growth factor receptor signaling pathway. Involved in inhibition of lipid droplet degradation by binding to phospholipase PNPL2 and inhibiting its activity by promoting dissociation of PNPL2 from its end
   2144..2368    +  polyA_signal   bGH poly(A) signal: bovine growth hormone polyadenylation signal
   2372..2393    +  promoter       SV40 promoter (fragment): SV40 enhancer and early promoter
   2414..2842    +  rep_origin     f1 ori (sequence partly withheld): f1 bacteriophage origin of replication; arrow indicates direction of (+) strand synthesis
   2856..3185    +  promoter       SV40 promoter: SV40 enhancer and early promoter
   3233..3280    +  promoter       EM7 promoter: synthetic bacterial promoter&nbsp
   3299..3697    +  CDS            BSD: blasticidin S deaminase; Aspergillus terreus BSD; confers resistance to blasticidin
   3698..3725    +  CDS            BleoR (fragment): antibiotic-binding protein; Sh ble from Streptoalloteichus hindustanus; confers resistance to bleomycin, phleomycin, and Zeocin™
   3735..3860    +  CDS            ble (fragment): BLE_KLEPN - Experimental evidence at protein level: Swiss-Prot protein existence level 1. Binding protein with a strong affinity to the bleomycin family of antibiotics. Binds to CL990; an antimitotic-antibiotic compound. From Klebsiella pneumoniae.
   3855..3976    +  polyA_signal   SV40 poly(A) signal: SV40 polyadenylation signal
   4049..4065    -  protein_bind   lac operator: The lac repressor binds to the lac operator to inhibit transcription in E. coli. This inhibition can be relieved by adding lactose or isopropyl-β-D-thiogalactopyranoside (IPTG). lac repressor encoded by lacI
   4073..4103    -  promoter       lac promoter: promoter for the E. coli lac operon
   4118..4139    -  protein_bind   CAP binding site: CAP binding activates transcription in the presence of cAMP. E. coli catabolite activator protein
   4152..4244    -  CDS            lacI (fragment): lac repressor; lacI; The lac repressor binds to the lac operator to inhibit transcription in E. coli. This inhibition can be relieved by adding lactose or isopropyl-β-D-thiogalactopyranoside (IPTG).
   4427..5015    -  rep_origin     ori: high-copy-number ColE1/pMB1/pBR322/pUC origin of replication
   5186..6046    -  CDS            AmpR: β-lactamase; bla; confers resistance to ampicillin, carbenicillin, and related antibiotics
   6047..6151    -  promoter       AmpR promoter: bla
   6210..6262    -  misc_feature   bom (fragment): basis of mobility region from pBR322
