[The description below was written by a language model from this plasmid's Addgene catalogue record and pLannotate feature annotations shown in this document.]
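Description:
pcDNA6-N-3XFLAG-Ubxd8 is a mammalian expression plasmid of about 6.4 kb built on the pcDNA6 backbone. It carries the mouse Faf2 coding sequence (Fas associated factor family member 2, also known as Ubxd8; roughly 1.3 kb), inserted by ligation-independent cloning. The insert sits downstream of the human cytomegalovirus immediate-early enhancer and promoter and is followed by the bovine growth hormone polyadenylation signal, giving strong constitutive expression in transfected mammalian cells. A FLAG epitope supplied by the backbone is fused to the N terminus of the protein. The name indicates a 3xFLAG tag, although the automated annotation matches only a fragment of the 3xFLAG feature just upstream of Faf2. A T7 promoter lies between the CMV promoter and the tag, which could drive in vitro transcription and serves as a sequencing primer site.

In E. coli the plasmid is maintained through a high-copy ColE1/pUC-type origin and selected with ampicillin via the β-lactamase gene; an f1 origin is also present. A second cassette places the blasticidin S deaminase gene under the SV40 early promoter and the bacterial EM7 promoter, terminated by the SV40 poly(A) signal, so blasticidin can be used to select stably transfected mammalian cells. Short hits to bleomycin-resistance genes, lac elements, an HIV-1 LTR and a pBR322 bom region are annotated only as fragments and are probably backbone remnants or incidental matches. The depositor and sequencing-derived records carry the same features in the same order and differ by one nucleotide in length.

Faf2 is annotated as a factor in endoplasmic reticulum-associated degradation and in the control of lipid droplet turnover. The tagged construct suits detection or immunoprecipitation of the protein with anti-FLAG reagents. It was deposited with a study of LMBR1L in lymphopoiesis and Wnt/β-catenin signalling.
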