Addgene plasmid #123599: pcDNA6-N-3XFLAG-Ubxd8
Depositing lab: Bruce Beutler. Depositing organization: University of Texas Southwestern Medical Center. Publication: LMBR1L regulates lymphopoiesis through Wnt/beta-catenin signaling. Choi JH, Zhong X, McAlpine W, Liao TC, Zhang D, Fang B, Russell J, Ludwig S, Nair-Gill E, Zhang Z, Wang KW, Misawa T, Zhan X, Choi M, Wang T, Li X, Tang M, Sun Q, Yu L, Murray AR, Moresco EMY, Beutler B. Science. 2019 May 10;364(6440). pii: 364/6440/eaau0812. doi: 10.1126/science.aau0812. PubMed 31073040.
Backbone
  Vector backbone: pcDNA6
  Backbone size w/o insert (bp): 5079
  Total vector size (bp): 6417
  Vector type: Mammalian Expression
Growth in bacteria
  Bacterial resistance: Ampicillin, 100 μg/mL
  Growth temperature: 37°C
  Growth strain: DH5alpha
  Copy number: Unknown
Gene/Insert
  Gene/Insert name: Fas associated factor family member 2 (alt name: Ubxd8)
  Species: M. musculus (mouse)
  Insert size (bp): 1338
  Entrez Gene: Faf2 (a.k.a. 2210404D11Rik, AI462440, Ubxd8, mKIAA0887)
  Tag / fusion protein: FLAG (N terminal on backbone)
  Cloning method: Ligation Independent Cloning
  Sequencing primers: 5′ TAATACGACTCACTATAGGG; 3′ TAGAAGGCACAGTCGAGGC
Terms and licenses: Academic/Nonprofit Terms; Industry Terms: Not Available to Industry
How to cite: pcDNA6-N-3XFLAG-Ubxd8 was a gift from Bruce Beutler (Addgene plasmid # 123599 ; http://n2t.net/addgene:123599 ; RRID:Addgene_123599)
